>Addgene plasmid #221236 | pCMV-tadDE-PcrA M6-UGI | addgene full sequence | sequence record 437117 | Addgene NGS Result
ATATGCCAAGTACGCCCCCTATTGACGTCAATGACGGTAAATGGCCCGCCTGGCATTATGCCCAGTACAT
GACCTTATGGGACTTTCCTACTTGGCAGTACATCTACGTATTAGTCATCGCTATTACCATGGTGATGCGG
TTTTGGCAGTACATCAATGGGCGTGGATAGCGGTTTGACTCACGGGGATTTCCAAGTCTCCACCCCATTG
ACGTCAATGGGAGTTTGTTTTGGCACCAAAATCAACGGGACTTTCCAAAATGTCGTAACAACTCCGCCCC
ATTGACGCAAATGGGCGGTAGGCGTGTACGGTGGGAGGTCTATATAAGCAGAGCTGGTTTAGTGAACCGT
CAGATCCGCTAGAGATCCGCGGCCGCGAGAGCCGCCACCATGAGTTCTGAGGTGGAGTTTTCCCACGAGT
ACTGGATGAGACATGCCCTGACCCTGGCCAAGAGGGCACGGGATGAGGGAGAGGCGCCTGTGGGAGCCGT
GCTGGTGCTGAACAATAGAGTGATCGGCGAGGGCTGGAACAGACGTATCGGCCTGCACGACCCAACAGCC
CATGCCGAAATTATGGCCCTGAGACAGGGCGGCCTGGTCATGCAGAACTCCAGACTGATTGACGCCACCC
TGTACGTGACATTCGAGCCTTGCGTGATGTGCGCCGGCGCCATGATCAACTCTAGGATCGGCCGCGTGGT
GTTTGGCGTGAGGAACTCAAAAAGAGGCGCCGCAGGCTCCCTGATGAACGTGCTGAACTACCCCGGCATG
AATCACCGCGTCGAAATTACCGAGGGAATCCTGGCAGATGAATGTGCCGCCCTGCTGTGCGATTTCTATC
GGATGCCTAGACAGGTGTTCAATGCTCAGAAGAAGGCCCAGAGCTCCATCAACAGCGGCAGCGAGACTCC
CGGGACCTCAGAGTCCGCCACACCCGAAAGTATGAACTTCCTGTCTGAGCAACTGCTGGCACACCTGAAC
AAGGAGCAGCAAGAAGCTGTGCGGACCACCGAGGGACCTCTGCTGATCATGGCCGGCGCTGGAAGCGGAA
AAACAAGAGTGCTGACACACCGCATCGCCTACCTGATGGCTGAGAAGCACGTGGCCCCTTGGAACATCCT
GGCCATTACCTTTACAAACAAGGCCGCTAGAGAGATGAGAGAAAGAGTGCAGAGCCTCCTGGGAGGCGCC
GCCGAGGACGTGTGGATCAGCACCTTCGCCAGCATGGCCGTGCGGATCCTGAGAAGAGATATCGACAGAA
TCGGCATCAACCGGAACTTCAGCATCCTGGACCCAACAGACCAGCTGAGCGTGATGAAAACCATCCTGAA
AGAAAAGAACATCGACCCCAAGAAATTCGAGCCTAGAACAATCCTGGGCACAATCAGCGCCGCCAAGAAT
GAACTGCTGCCTCCAGAACAGTTTGCGAAGCGGGCCTCCACCTACTATGAGAAAGTGGTGTCTGACGTCT
ACCAGGAGTATCAGCAGCGGCTGCTCAGGTGTCACAGCCTTGACTTCGATGATCTGATCATGACCACAAT
CCAGCTGTTTGACCGGGTCCCCGACGTGCTCCACTACTACCAATACAAGTTTCAGTACATCCACATCGAT
GAGTACCAGGACACAAACAGAGCCCAATACACCCTGGTGAAAAAGCTGGCTGAGCGGTTCCAGAACATCG
CCGCCGTGGGCGACGCCGATCAGTCTATCTACAGATGGCGGGGCGCCGACATCCAGAACATCCTGAGCTT
CGAAAGAGATTACCCCAACGCCAAAGTGATCCTGCTGGAGCAAAATTACCGGAGCACGAAGCGCATCCTG
CAGGCCGCAAACGAGGTGATCGAGCACAACGTGAACAGAAAGCCTAAGCGGATCTGGACCGAGAATCCTG
AGGGCAAGCCCATCCTGTACTACGAGGCCATGAACGAAGCCGACGAGGCCCAGTTCGTGGCCGGCAGAAT
CAGAGAGGCCGTGGAGCGCGGCGAGAGAAGATACCGAGACTTCGCCGTGCTGTACAGAACCAATGCCCAG
TCCAGAGTCATGGAAGAGATGCTGCTGAAGGCCAACATCCCTTACCAGATAGTGGGCGGCGTGAAGTTCT
ACGACAGAAAGGAAATCAAGGACATCCTGGCTTATCTGCGGGTCATCGCAAACCCAGACGACGACTGCAG
CCTGCTGAGAATTATCAACGTTCCTAAAAGAGGCATCGGAGCCTCTACCATCGACAAGCTGGTCCGGTAC
GCCGCCGACCACGAGCTGAGCCTGTTCGAGGCCCTGGGCGAGCTGGAGATGATCGGTCTTGGCGCCAAGG
CCGCTGGGGCCCTGGCCGCCTTCAGAAGCCAGCTGGAACAGTGGACACAGCTGCAGGAGTACGTGAGCGT
GACCGAACTGGTGGAAGAGGTGCTGGACAAGTCTGGCTACCGGGAAATGCTGAAGGCCGAAAGAACCATC
GAAGCCCAGAGCAGACTGGAGAACCTGGATGAGTTCCTGAGCGTGACCAAGCATTTCGAAAACGTGTCCG
ACGACAAGAGCCTGATCGCCTTCCTGACCGATCTGGCTCTGATCAGCGACCTGGACGAGCTGGATGGCAC
CGAGCAGGCCGCCGAG
[285 nt withheld, positions 2607-2891]
AGACGGCAGGCCGGAGCTTCCAGGCCTGCCGTGAGCAGACCCCAGGCCTCTGGCGCTGTGGGCAGCTGGA
AGGTGGGCGATCGGGCAAATCACAGAAAGTGGGGCATCGGAACCGTGGTTTCCGTGCGGGGCGGCGGAGA
TGATCAGGAACTGGACATCGCTTTTCCATCTCCTATCGGCATTAAGAGACTGCTAGCTAAATTCGCCCCT
ATCGAGAAGGTGTCTGGTGGTTCTACTAATCTGTCAGATATTATTGAAAAGGAGACCGGTAAGCAACTGG
TTATCCAGGAATCCATCCTCATGCTCCCAGAGGAGGTGGAAGAAGTCATTGGGAACAAGCCGGAAAGCGA
TATACTCGTGCACACCGCCTACGACGAGAGCACCGACGAGAATGTCATGCTTCTGACTAGCGACGCCCCT
GAATACAAGCCTTGGGCTCTGGTCATACAGGATAGCAACGGTGAGAACAAGATTAAGATGCTCTCTGGTG
GTTCTCCCAAGAAGAAGAGGAAAGTCTAACCGGTCATCATCACCATCACCATTGAGTTTAAACCCGCTGA
TCAGCCTCGACTGTGCTTTCTAGTTGCCAGCCATCTGTTGTTTGCCCCTCCCCCGTGCCTTCCTTGACCC
TGGAAGGTGCCACTCCCACTGTCCTTTCCTAATAAAATGAGGAAATTGCATCGCATTGTCTGAGTAGGTG
TCATTCTATTCTGGGGGGTGGGGTGGGGCAGGACAGCAAGGGGGAGGATTGGGAAGACAATAGCAGGCAT
GCTGGGGATGCGGTGGGCTCTATGGCTTCTGAGGCGGAAAGAACCAGCTGGGGCTCGATACCGTCGACCT
CTAGCTAGAGCTTGGCGTAATCATGGTCATAGCTGTTTCCTGTGTGAAATTGTTATCCGCTCACAATTCC
ACACAACATACGAGCCGGAAGCATAAAGTGTAAAGCCTAGGGTGCCTAATGAGTGAGCTAACTCACATTA
ATTGCGTTGCGCTCACTGCCCGCTTTCCAGTCGGGAAACCTGTCGTGCCAGCTGCATTAATGAATCGGCC
AACGCGCGGGGAGAGGCGGTTTGCGTATTGGGCGCTCTTCCGCTTCCTCGCTCACTGACTCGCTGCGCTC
GGTCGTTCGGCTGCGGCGAGCGGTATCAGCTCACTCAAAGGCGGTAATACGGTTATCCACAGAATCAGGG
GATAACGCAGGAAAGAACATGTGAGCAAAAGGCCAGCAAAAGGCCAGGAACCGTAAAAAGGCCGCGTTGC
TGGCGTTTTTCCATAGGCTCCGCCCCCCTGACGAGCATCACAAAAATCGACGCTCAAGTCAGAGGTGGCG
AAACCCGACAGGACTATAAAGATACCAGGCGTTTCCCCCTGGAAGCTCCCTCGTGCGCTCTCCTGTTCCG
ACCCTGCCGCTTACCGGATACCTGTCCGCCTTTCTCCCTTCGGGAAGCGTGGCGCTTTCTCATAGCTCAC
GCTGTAGGTATCTCAGTTCGGTGTAGGTCGTTCGCTCCAAGCTGGGCTGTGTGCACGAACCCCCCGTTCA
GCCCGACCGCTGCGCCTTATCCGGTAACTATCGTCTTGAGTCCAACCCGGTAAGACACGACTTATCGCCA
CTGGCAGCAGCCACTGGTAACAGGATTAGCAGAGCGAGGTATGTAGGCGGTGCTACAGAGTTCTTGAAGT
GGTGGCCTAACTACGGCTACACTAGAAGAACAGTATTTGGTATCTGCGCTCTGCTGAAGCCAGTTACCTT
CGGAAAAAGAGTTGGTAGCTCTTGATCCGGCAAACAAACCACCGCTGGTAGCGGTGGTTTTTTTGTTTGC
AAGCAGCAGATTACGCGCAGAAAAAAAGGATCTCAAGAAGATCCTTTGATCTTTTCTACGGGGTCTGACG
CTCAGTGGAACGAAAACTCACGTTAAGGGATTTTGGTCATGAGATTATCAAAAAGGATCTTCACCTAGAT
CCTTTTAAATTAAAAATGAAGTTTTAAATCAATCTAAAGTATATATGAGTAAACTTGGTCTGACAGTTAC
CAATGCTTAATCAGTGAGGCACCTATCTCAGCGATCTGTCTATTTCGTTCATCCATAGTTGCCTGACTCC
CCGTCGTGTAGATAACTACGATACGGGAGGGCTTACCATCTGGCCCCAGTGCTGCAATGATACCGCGAGA
CCCACGCTCACCGGCTCCAGATTTATCAGCAATAAACCAGCCAGCCGGAAGGGCCGAGCGCAGAAGTGGT
CCTGCAACTTTATCCGCCTCCATCCAGTCTATTAATTGTTGCCGGGAAGCTAGAGTAAGTAGTTCGCCAG
TTAATAGTTTGCGCAACGTTGTTGCCATTGCTACAGGCATCGTGGTGTCACGCTCGTCGTTTGGTATGGC
TTCATTCAGCTCCGGTTCCCAACGATCAAGGCGAGTTACATGATCCCCCATGTTGTGCAAAAAAGCGGTT
AGCTCCTTCGGTCCTCCGATCGTTGTCAGAAGTAAGTTGGCCGCAGTGTTATCACTCATGGTTATGGCAG
CACTGCATAATTCTCTTACTGTCATGCCATCCGTAAGATGCTTTTCTGTGACTGGTGAGTACTCAACCAA
GTCATTCTGAGAATAGTGTATGCGGCGACCGAGTTGCTCTTGCCCGGCGTCAATACGGGATAATACCGCG
CCACATAGCAGAACTTTAAAAGTGCTCATCATTGGAAAACGTTCTTCGGGGCGAAAACTCTCAAGGATCT
TACCGCTGTTGAGATCCAGTTCGATGTAACCCACTCGTGCACCCAACTGATCTTCAGCATCTTTTACTTT
CACCAGCGTTTCTGGGTGAGCAAAAACAGGAAGGCAAAATGCCGCAAAAAAGGGAATAAGGGCGACACGG
AAATGTTGAATACTCATACTCTTCCTTTTTCAATATTATTGAAGCATTTATCAGGGTTATTGTCTCATGA
GCGGATACATATTTGAATGTATTTAGAAAAATAAACAAATAGGGGTTCCGCGCACATTTCCCCGAAAAGT
GCCACCTGACGTCGACGGATCGGGAGATCGATCTCCCGATCCCCTAGGGTCGACTCTCAGTACAATCTGC
TCTGATGCCGCATAGTTAAGCCAGTATCTGCTCCCTGCTTGTGTGTTGGAGGTCGCTGAGTAGTGCGCGA
GCAAAATTTAAGCTACAACAAGGCAAGGCTTGACCGACAATTGCATGAAGAATCTGCTTAGGGTTAGGCG
TTTTGCGCTGCTTCGCGATGTACGGGCCAGATATACGCGTTGACATTGATTATTGACTAGTTATTAATAG
TAATCAATTACGGGGTCATTAGTTCATAGCCCATATATGGAGTTCCGCGTTACATAACTTACGGTAAATG
GCCCGCCTGGCTGACCGCCCAACGACCCCCGCCCATTGACGTCAATAATGACGTATGTTCCCATAGTAAC
GCCAATAGGGACTTTCCATTGACGTCAATGGGTGGAGTATTTACGGTAAACTGCCCACTTGGCAGTACAT
CAAGTGTATC
Features (pLannotate 1.2.2; 17 found; start..end, strand, type, name):
    132..335     +  promoter       CMV promoter: human cytomegalovirus (CMV) immediate early promoter
    396..887     +  CDS            tadA: TADA_ECOLI - Also known as yfhC. Experimental evidence at protein level: Swiss-Prot protein existence level 1. Catalyzes the deamination of adenosine to inosine at the wobble position 34 of tRNA(Arg2). Essential for cell viability. From Escherichia coli (strain K12).
    894..941     +  CDS            ABE(7.10) (fragment): adenine base editor comprising wild-type E. coli TadA fused to the evolved TadA*(7.10) mutant (Gaudelli et al., 2017)
    942..3113    +  CDS            pcrA (sequence partly withheld): PCRA_GEOSE - Experimental evidence at protein level: Swiss-Prot protein existence level 1. DNA helicase. Has a broad nucleotide specificity, even being able to hydrolyze ethenonucleotides, and is able to couple the hydrolysis to unwinding of DNA substrates. It is a 3'-5' helicase but at high protein concentrations it can also displace a substrate with a 5' tail. Preferred substrate being one with both single and double- stranded regions of DNA. From Geobacillus stearothermophilus (Bacillus stearothermophilus).
   3126..3374    +  CDS            UGI: UNGI_BPPB2 - Experimental evidence at protein level: Swiss-Prot protein existence level 1. This protein binds specifically and reversibly to the host uracil-DNA glycosylase, preventing removal of uracil residues from PBS2 DNA by the host uracil-excision repair system. From Bacillus phage PBS2 (Bacteriophage PBS2).
   3462..3686    +  polyA_signal   bGH poly(A) signal: bovine growth hormone polyadenylation signal
   3690..3711    +  promoter       SV40 promoter (fragment): SV40 enhancer and early promoter
   3716..3732    +  misc_feature   MCS (fragment): pBluescript multiple cloning site
   3781..3797    -  protein_bind   lac operator: The lac repressor binds to the lac operator to inhibit transcription in E. coli. This inhibition can be relieved by adding lactose or isopropyl-β-D-thiogalactopyranoside (IPTG). lac repressor encoded by lacI
   3805..3835    -  promoter       lac promoter: promoter for the E. coli lac operon
   3850..3871    -  protein_bind   CAP binding site: CAP binding activates transcription in the presence of cAMP. E. coli catabolite activator protein
   3884..3976    -  CDS            lacI (fragment): lac repressor; lacI; The lac repressor binds to the lac operator to inhibit transcription in E. coli. This inhibition can be relieved by adding lactose or isopropyl-β-D-thiogalactopyranoside (IPTG).
   4159..4747    -  rep_origin     ori: high-copy-number ColE1/pMB1/pBR322/pUC origin of replication
   4918..5778    -  CDS            AmpR: β-lactamase; bla; confers resistance to ampicillin, carbenicillin, and related antibiotics
   5779..5883    -  promoter       AmpR promoter: bla
   5954..5998    -  misc_feature   bom (fragment): basis of mobility region from pBR322
   6153..131     +  enhancer       CMV enhancer (across the origin): human cytomegalovirus immediate early enhancer
