[The description below was written by a language model from this plasmid's Addgene catalogue record and pLannotate feature annotations shown in this document.]
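Description:
pCMV-tadDE-PcrA M6-UGI is a 6.4 kb mammalian expression plasmid on a pCMV backbone that encodes a synthetic deaminase–helicase fusion protein. It is maintained in E. coli through a high-copy ColE1/pUC-type origin and selected with ampicillin via the β-lactamase gene and its native promoter. No mammalian selection marker is annotated, which suggests delivery by transient transfection. The short lac promoter/operator, CAP site, lacI, MCS, SV40 promoter and bom fragments in the feature table are backbone remnants rather than functional parts of the payload.

The expression cassette is driven by the human cytomegalovirus immediate-early enhancer and promoter and terminated by the bovine growth hormone polyadenylation signal. The single open reading frame begins with a TadA-derived deaminase domain (annotated by homology to E. coli tadA; the name "tadDE" points to an engineered variant, though the record does not list its mutations or state its base preference). A short segment matching adenine base editor sequence, most likely a linker, follows it. Next comes the PcrA 3'-5' DNA helicase from Geobacillus stearothermophilus, where "M6" presumably denotes a mutant version that is not detailed here. The frame ends with the phage PBS2 uracil-DNA glycosylase inhibitor (UGI), which blocks excision of uracil and so helps preserve deamination products in DNA.

According to the associated publication, the construct belongs to a helicase-assisted continuous editing system for programmable mutagenesis of endogenous genomic loci. The general idea is that a translocating helicase carries the deaminase along DNA, exposing single-stranded substrate and spreading mutations over a stretch of sequence. The targeting components that would direct helicase loading at a chosen site are not encoded on this plasmid and must be supplied separately.
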