Addgene plasmid #221236: pCMV-tadDE-PcrA M6-UGI
Depositing lab: Fei Chen. Publication: Helicase-assisted continuous editing for programmable mutagenesis of endogenous genomes. Chen XD, Chen Z, Wythes G, Zhang Y, Orr BC, Sun G, Chao YK, Navarro Torres A, Thao K, Vallurupalli M, Sun J, Borji M, Tkacik E, Chen H, Bernstein BE, Chen F. Science. 2024 Oct 11;386(6718):eadn5876. doi: 10.1126/science.adn5876. Epub 2024 Oct 11. PubMed 39388570.
Backbone
  Vector backbone: pCMV
  Vector type: Mammalian Expression
Growth in bacteria
  Bacterial resistance: Ampicillin, 100 μg/mL
  Growth temperature: 30°C
  Growth strain: NEB Stable
  Copy number: High Copy
Gene/Insert
  Gene/Insert name: tadDE-PcrA M6-UGI
  Species: Synthetic
  Cloning method: Gibson Cloning
Terms and licenses: Academic/Nonprofit Terms; Industry Terms: Not Available to Industry
Depositor comments: Internal lab identifier DC391. Please visit https://doi.org/10.1101/2024.02.01.577593 for bioRxiv preprint.
How to cite: pCMV-tadDE-PcrA M6-UGI was a gift from Fei Chen (Addgene plasmid # 221236 ; http://n2t.net/addgene:221236 ; RRID:Addgene_221236)
